Addgene plasmid #39731: KHBD00691
Depositing lab: Bart Deplancke. Depositing organization: Swiss Federal Institute of Technology (EPFL). Publication: Automated protein-DNA interaction screening of Drosophila regulatory elements. Korneel Hens, Jean-Daniel Feuz, Alina Isakova, Antonina Lagovitina, Andreas Massouras, Julien Bryois, Patrick Callaerts, Susan E. Celniker, Bart Deplancke. Nat Methods. 2011 Oct 30;8(12):1065-70. 10.1038/nmeth.1763 PubMed 22037703.
Backbone
  Vector backbone: pDONR221
  Backbone manufacturer: Invitrogen
  Backbone size w/o insert (bp): 2536
  Vector type: Gateway DONR vector
Growth in bacteria
  Bacterial resistance: Kanamycin, 50 μg/mL
  Growth temperature: 37°C
  Growth strain: DH5alpha
  Copy number: High Copy
Gene/Insert
  Gene/Insert name: CG14441 (alt name: FBgn0029895)
  Species: D. melanogaster (fly)
  Insert size (bp): 3456
  Entrez Gene: CG14441 (a.k.a. Dmel_CG14441, Dmel\CG14441)
  Promoter: none
  Cloning method: Gateway Cloning
  Sequencing primers: 5′ M13-F20; 3′ M13R
Terms and licenses: Academic/Nonprofit Terms; Industry Terms: Not Available to Industry
Depositor comments: Please note that the ORFs in this collection were cloned open-ended (without a stop codon).
How to cite: KHBD00691 was a gift from Bart Deplancke (Addgene plasmid # 39731 ; http://n2t.net/addgene:39731 ; RRID:Addgene_39731)
