[The description below was written by a language model from this plasmid's Addgene catalogue record.]
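Description:
KHBD00691 is a Gateway entry clone built in the pDONR221 backbone (Invitrogen), carrying the open reading frame of the Drosophila melanogaster gene CG14441 (FBgn0029895). The insert is recorded as 3456 bp in a backbone of about 2.5 kb once the donor cassette has been replaced. The plasmid is maintained in E. coli as a high-copy vector under kanamycin selection. No feature table accompanies the record, so the origin of replication and the exact recombination sites are not itemised. As a product of Gateway cloning into a DONR vector, the ORF would be expected to sit between attL sites, with M13 forward and reverse priming sites flanking the insert for sequence verification.

The construct has no promoter, so it is not meant to express CG14441 itself. It serves instead as a shuttle source from which the coding sequence can be moved by LR recombination into any compatible destination vector, which then supplies the promoter, tags and host-specific elements. The depositor notes that ORFs in this collection were cloned open-ended, without a stop codon. This allows in-frame C-terminal fusions after transfer, but it also means that translation termination must be provided by the destination vector.

The clone belongs to a collection made for automated screening of protein-DNA interactions at Drosophila regulatory elements. This suggests that CG14441 was included as a candidate DNA-binding protein for such assays, although the record does not describe the gene's function or the specific destination vectors used.
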