>Addgene plasmid #39731 | KHBD00691 | depositor partial sequence | sequence record 50171 | KHBD00691 sequence 3456 bps
ATGGAGTGCGAACAGCCGGAGGTTGTGGGCGGAAGTGCGCCCCTATGTCGCATCTGCATCACCACCCACC
AGCAGCAGAACAACACCACAACAGCAGCCACAGCCAACCTGCCAATGATACCCATCTTCGGCGAGGATGC
TCTCTGGCAGAAAATTACCACGCTGGCCAACGTCAAGATTAGCAAAAACGACACCCTACCGCAACAGGTG
TGCGTCGGATGTGCTAAGACGGCCATATCGGCCTGCGTGTTTAAGAAAAAGTGCGAGGAGGCGGACAGTT
TTTATCGTCAGCAACTGAGGCTCCAGAAGATCGAGGGCGCGGATCCGCTGGAGGCGAATGCTGCTGCCGA
CCAGGCCAAGAGCAGCGGCTGCAGCAGTGGCAGCGGGAGCAGCAGCGGAAGCGGCAGCAGTTCCACCAGC
AGCAGTTCCTCCTCCGATGACGAGGATGAGGACAATGAACAGGAGCAGGATAACGACAATGATGTCGTTG
CTGACGAGGAACAAAAGCGCCTTCAAAATGGTCATGGACAAACCATTAATGGCCATCGTGGGAATGAGGC
TGATGAGATTCACGATGAGATTGATGACCATCACGAACCAGGCCGCAATGCCGGTGGAGGCGAGGATCTT
CTCCGAAACGGCATGGAGTTAAGGGAAGCAAACCACGAGGATGACAATGATGTGGAGGAGATCAATCATT
TAAATCAGCACCATAGCGACGATGGCGAGATAACCGGCCATGCCGGTCATCCCAAGGAACCATTCGACTT
CAATTCCATTCGCCTGATGCAGGAGTATATGCAACATCAGATGAACAAGTTTCCCAATGGCTCCGCCACC
GGTCCGCCGGGTCAGGACTTGGAGCTCGATCTCGACCAGCAGCACCACGACGGCGACGATGATGAGGATG
AGGAAATGTCGCTGCCGCTTATACCCGAAATTGAATTGATTACGCCGGGTGATGAAGCTTTAGGGGATCC
GTCGAATCCAAATGATTTGGTCAATGGAGCCGGCGTTGGCGCGGTTCAAGGATTGCAGGATCCAGGTTTC
CAATGCCCCCATTGCTACCAGATCTTCGAGATGAAGCAGATCCTCAAAGCGCACATGCAGAGCGTCCATG
GAGCACCGGGTCCGGTGTACGAGTGCAGCAATTGCCGCAAAACCTACTTCTACAAGCGTTTTCTGGAGAA
GCACATACGACGCGGTCGGTGTGTCAAGAAGCGTCGCAATCAAACTCGACCGATGCAGTGCTCGGATTGT
CATGTCCTCTTCCCCACAGGCCATCATCTGGGTTGGCATAAGCGCACCGGTTGTCCTTCGAAGGCGGCCA
AAATGCCACTGCAACAGCTATTCAAGCAAAACATTGTGCAGTTCAATAATTTCCCCAAGCGGGTTGCCGC
TGGAGGAGCACGCAAGCCCACGGCTCCCGATCTGCACATAAATAATCGCAAACTTGGGCTGGCCAACAAG
AGAAAGGGGCGTACTCGCATCAAGTTGGATGCAAAGAAGATTGCCCTGGCCAAGCAGTTAATATTGCGAG
AGGCCACCACGACGGTGATCGCAAACGAGCTGAACATCTCGCGCACCTTCGCCTGGCGCTTGAGGAAAAG
TTTGGTAAATGGAGTCAGTTTGCATGAGCGCGTGGTGGATCCATCGCAGGAGGAGCAGCACCTTCAACAG
CTGCAGCAACAGCACCATCATCAGCAAATACAGCTGCAGCATCATCAGCAGGACGATCAGCAGCAGGCAG
CAGCTGCTGCAGCGGCACAAGCGGAACGTGAACGCGAACACCATCATTTAAGTCTTCCCTATAGCCACCT
CGGCTTGGGTCTTATCAAAGAGGAACGACAGGACAGCGAGGATGAGGAGCATCAGCATCAGCAGCAGCAA
CAGCATCACCATCCTTCGCATCATCAACTGGGCCTGGTTGATGAGTGCGGAGCGGACGAGATCGGAGCTG
AGGAAACGGCTGGTTATATGGGCGATGAGGATGCCGTTTGTGGATTGCTTCACAATGGCTACGATCCGGA
TCCCGATTCCGATCACATTGATCACGATCCCTTCGAGGGCACCGAAAACAATGAGCACCATTCAAATGGT
GGACGGCCCGGATCCGTTTCGCCTGCGCCGCCATTACAGCCGCCAACGTTGGGAAATTCTGGGATGCCAG
TGCCTGTGCAGGTACATGCTGCCGCGCGGCCCGATGTTGAGGCCTATAAACGTCTGCTGGCCGAGTCACA
GCACTTCCCTCACATCGTCAACGCCCAGCAGTTGCAGATGCAGCAGCAGCAACGCGAGCGTGAAAGGGAG
CAGCGCGATCGCGGGCGAGAGCAACTGCAGCAGCAGAAGGCCCACAACGGTGGAATGCCGATGCTAACAC
GTTATCCGCCCTCCGTCATGCACGCCCTGCCCGTCAACCTGTCCCTGCGTTCAATGCCCCACATGAACAG
CAACGAGAGCAATGGCAGCTCCAGCAGCAACACTGCAGCTCCAGTGCCTGTTCCAGGCTCATCTGCTGCC
TCGGCAACTGTAACGCCAACCGGCAAGAAGCCACGCAAGCCGAACGTGTTCATCGATGACGAAAAGTATG
CCATGGCCAAGTTGCTGGTGGCCCAGAACTCCTCCACCATGGAGATAGCCAGGGCACTCAATGTATCCCA
AATGACGGCCTGGAAAGTGCGCGATGCCATTCTAAAGGGAGTGCCGCTCTCCTACCGCAATAAGCGTTCC
GATGGCAGGCATTCGGATGAGTTTAGCGTCAAGGAGCAGCAGCAACAGCAGCAACAGCAGCAGCAGCATC
AACAGCAACAGGAGCAACAGCAACGCCAGCAGGAGATGCAACGACAGCAGCAACAGCAAATGGAGCAAAT
GGAGCGGCTCAAGCAGCAACGCCAGCAACAGGAGCTGCTACTTCAACAGCAGCAACAGCAACAACAACAA
CAGCAGCAGCAGCAGCAGCAGCTGCGCCACCACACACCAGCGGACACATCACACTATCAGCAACAGCAGC
AACAGCAGCAACAGCAGACGACACCAAAGCTGCTGCATCCTCGCCGCCGCCTGAAGGCCGCGGAACGTGA
GCTGCGCGACAAGGAGATCACACGTGAAATACTCGAGCTGATTAAGGAGGATAGCAACATTCAGTACTGG
AAGGTATCGGCCCGCCTGGCTGAGAAGGGCATCAATATATCGCCCTCGTCCGTCTGCCAGAAGCTCAAGT
CGATGGGTATCCACAGGCGCTGGAAGCCAGGCGACAAGCCACCCATGCTGGCCATCAGTCAGCTGAAAGC
GGCCACAGTGGCGGCCGCTGCAGCGGCAGCTGGCTTGGCCGGCGTCGGCGGTGTTGTTGGTGGCAGTGCT
GGACTGGGTGGCAGTAGTTTCGGCCTGGCCGACGATAGCTTCGAGCAGCAACAGTTCGACATGGGCGGGC
CGCACTTTCTCAGTGCCTTCACGCGC
