>Addgene plasmid #39731 | KHBD00691 | addgene partial sequence | sequence record 52299 | M13Rev
GCTTTCTTATAATGCCAACTTTGTACAAGAAAGTTGGCAAGCGCGTGAAGGCACTGAGAAAGTGCGGCCC
GCCCATGTCGAACTGTTGCTGCTCGAAGCTATCGTCGGCCAGGCCGAAACTACTGCCACCCAGTCCAGCA
CTGCCACCAACAACACCGCCGACGCCGGCCAAGCCAGCTGCCGCTGCAGCGGCCGCCACTGTGGCCGCTT
TCAGCTGACTGATGGCCAGCATGGGTGGCTTGTCGCCTGGCTTCCAGCGCCTGTGGATACCCATCGACTT
GAGCTTCTGGCAGACGGACGAGGGCGATATATTGATGCCCTTCTCAGCCAGGCGGGCCGATACCTTCCAG
TACTGAATGTTGCTATCCTCCTTAATCAGCTCGAGTATTTCACGTGTGATCTCCTTGTCGCGCAGCTCAC
GTTCCGCGGCCTTCAGGCGGCGGCGAGGATGCAGCAGCTTTGGTGTCGTCTGCTGTTGCTGCTGTTGCTG
CTGTTGCTGATAGTGTGATGTGTCCGCTGGTGTGTGGTGGCGCAGCTGCTGCTGCTGCTGCTGCTGTTGT
TGTTGTTGCTGTTGCTGCTGTTGAAGTAGCAGCTCCTGTTGCTGGCGTTGCTGCTTGAGCCGCTCCATTT
GCTCCATTTGCTGTTGCTGCTGTCGTTGCATCTCCTGCTGGCGTTGCTGTTGCTCCTGTTGCTGTTGATG
CTGCTGCTGCTGTTGCTGCTGTTGCTGCTGCTC
